>Addgene plasmid #14922 | pRSETB PKA RIalpha | addgene full sequence | sequence record 263321 | Addgene NGS Result
GATCTCGATCCCGCGAAATTAATACGACTCACTATAGGGAGACCACAACGGTTTCCCTCTAGAAATAATT
TTGTTTAACTTTAAGAAGGAGATATACATATGGCTTCCGGCACCACCGCCAGCGAGGAGGAGCGCAGCCT
CCGGGAATGCGAGCTCTATGTCCAGAAGCACAACATCCAGGCGCTGCTCAAGGACTCCATCGTGCAGCTG
TGCACCGCACGGCCCGAGAGGCCCATGGCCTTCCTCAGGGAATACTTCGAGAAGCTGGAGAAGGAGGAGG
CAAAGCAGATCCAGAACCTGCAGAAAGCAGGCAGCCGTGCAGACTCTCGGGAGGATGAAATCTCCCCGCC
GCCCCCTAACCCGGTGGTGAAGGGCCGGCGGCGACGCGGGGCCATCAGCGCTGAGGTCTACACCGAGGAG
GATGCCGCGTCCTAT
[387 nt withheld, positions 436-822]
CGGAAGATGTATGAGGAGTTTCTTAGTAAAGTGTCTATTTTAGAATCTCTGGACAAGTGGGAGCGTCTCA
CGGTAGCTGATGCATTGGAACCAGTCCAGTTTGAAGACGGGCAGAAGATTGTGGTACAGGGGGAGCCGGG
TGATGAGTTCTTCATTATTTTAGAGGGCTCAGCCGCGGTGCTGCAGCGGCGCTCAGAGAACGAAGAGTTT
GTGGAAGTGGGAAGGTTGGGGCCTTCAGACTACTTCGGCGAGATCGCTCTGCTGATGAACCGGCCCCGTG
CAGCCACCGTGGTGGCCCGTGGCCCGCTGAAGTGCGTCAAGCTGGACCGGCCGCGGTTCGAGCGCGTTCT
CGGCCCGTGCTCCGACATCCTCAAGCGCAACATCCAGCAGTACAACAGCTTCGTGTCCCTGTCTGTCTGA
TGAAAGCTTGATCCGGCTGCTAACAAAGCCCGAAAGGAAGCTGAGTTGGCTGCTGCCACCGCTGAGCAAT
AACTAGCATAACCCCTTGGGGCCTCTAAACGGGTCTTGAGGGGTTTTTTGCTGAAAGGAGGAACTATATC
CGGATCTGGCGTAATAGCGAAGAGGCCCGCACCGATCGCCCTTCCCAACAGTTGCGCAGCCTGAATGGCG
AATGGG
[124 nt withheld, positions 1459-1582]
C
[91 nt withheld, positions 1584-1674]
A
[49 nt withheld, positions 1676-1724]
CCTTTGACGTTGGAGTCCACGTTCTTT
[37 nt withheld, positions 1752-1788]
ACCCTATCTCGGTCTATTCTTTTGATTTATAAGGGATTTTGCCGATTTCGGCCTATTGGTTAAAAAATGA
GCTGATTTAACAAAAATTTAACGCGAATTTTAACAAAATATTAACGCTTACAATTTAGGTGGCACTTTTC
GGGGAAATGTGCGCGGAACCCCTATTTGTTTATTTTTCTAAATACATTCAAATATGTATCCGCTCATGAG
ACAATAACCCTGATAAATGCTTCAATAATATTGAAAAAGGAAGAGTATGAGTATTCAACATTTCCGTGTC
GCCCTTATTCCCTTTTTTGCGGCATTTTGCCTTCCTGTTTTTGCTCACCCAGAAACGCTGGTGAAAGTAA
AAGATGCTGAAGATCAGTTGGGTGCACGAGTGGGTTACATCGAACTGGATCTCAACAGCGGTAAGATCCT
TGAGAGTTTTCGCCCCGAAGAACGTTTTCCAATGATGAGCACTTTTAAAGTTCTGCTATGTGGCGCGGTA
TTATCCCGTATTGACGCCGGGCAAGAGCAACTCGGTCGCCGCATACACTATTCTCAGAATGACTTGGTTG
AGTACTCACCAGTCACAGAAAAGCATCTTACGGATGGCATGACAGTAAGAGAATTATGCAGTGCTGCCAT
AACCATGAGTGATAACACTGCGGCCAACTTACTTCTGACAACGATCGGAGGACCGAAGGAGCTAACCGCT
TTTTTGCACAACATGGGGGATCATGTAACTCGCCTTGATCGTTGGGAACCGGAGCTGAATGAAGCCATAC
CAAACGACGAGCGTGACACCACGATGCCTGTAGCAATGGCAACAACGTTGCGCAAACTATTAACTGGCGA
ACTACTTACTCTAGCTTCCCGGCAACAATTAATAGACTGGATGGAGGCGGATAAAGTTGCAGGACCACTT
CTGCGCTCGGCCCTTCCGGCTGGCTGGTTTATTGCTGATAAATCTGGAGCCGGTGAGCGTGGGTCTCGCG
GTATCATTGCAGCACTGGGGCCAGATGGTAAGCCCTCCCGTATCGTAGTTATCTACACGACGGGGAGTCA
GGCAACTATGGATGAACGAAATAGACAGATCGCTGAGATAGGTGCCTCACTGATTAAGCATTGGTAACTG
TCAGACCAAGTTTACTCATATATACTTTAGATTGATTTAAAACTTCATTTTTAATTTAAAAGGATCTAGG
TGAAGATCCTTTTTGATAATCTCATGACCAAAATCCCTTAACGTGAGTTTTCGTTCCACTGAGCGTCAGA
CCCCGTAGAAAAGATCAAAGGATCTTCTTGAGATCCTTTTTTTCTGCGCGTAATCTGCTGCTTGCAAACA
AAAAAACCACCGCTACCAGCGGTGGTTTGTTTGCCGGATCAAGAGCTACCAACTCTTTTTCCGAAGGTAA
CTGGCTTCAGCAGAGCGCAGATACCAAATACTGTTCTTCTAGTGTAGCCGTAGTTAGGCCACCACTTCAA
GAACTCTGTAGCACCGCCTACATACCTCGCTCTGCTAATCCTGTTACCAGTGGCTGCTGCCAGTGGCGAT
AAGTCGTGTCTTACCGGGTTGGACTCAAGACGATAGTTACCGGATAAGGCGCAGCGGTCGGGCTGAACGG
GGGGTTCGTGCACACAGCCCAGCTTGGAGCGAACGACCTACACCGAACTGAGATACCTACAGCGTGAGCT
ATGAGAAAGCGCCACGCTTCCCGAAGGGAGAAAGGCGGACAGGTATCCGGTAAGCGGCAGGGTCGGAACA
GGAGAGCGCACGAGGGAGCTTCCAGGGGGAAACGCCTGGTATCTTTATAGTCCTGTCGGGTTTCGCCACC
TCTGACTTGAGCGTCGATTTTTGTGATGCTCGTCAGGGGGGCGGAGCCTATGGAAAAACGCCAGCAACGC
GGCCTTTTTACGGTTCCTGGCCTTTTGCTGGCCTTTTGCTCACATGTTCTTTCCTGCGTTATCCCCTGAT
TCTGTGGATAACCGTATTACCGCCTTTGAGTGAGCTGATACCGCTCGCCGCAGCCGAACGACCGAGCGCA
GCGAGTCAGTGAGCGAGGAAGCGGAAGAGCGCCCAATACGCAAACCGCCTCTCCCCGCGCGTTGGCCGAT
TCATTAATGCAG
Features (pLannotate 1.2.2; 11 found; start..end, strand, type, name):
     20..38      +  promoter       T7 promoter: promoter for bacteriophage T7 RNA polymerase
     70..92      +  RBS            RBS: efficient ribosome binding site from bacteriophage T7 gene 10 (Olins and Rangwala, 1989)
    100..1239    +  CDS            PRKAR1A (sequence partly withheld): KAP0_BOVIN - Experimental evidence at protein level: Swiss-Prot protein existence level 1. Regulatory subunit of the cAMP-dependent protein kinases involved in cAMP signaling in cells. From Bos taurus (Bovine).
   1258..1307    +  CDS            SET1 (fragment): solubility-enhancement tag derived from T7 phage gene 10B
   1315..1362    +  terminator     T7 terminator: transcription terminator for bacteriophage T7 RNA polymerase
   1388..1454    +  CDS            lacZα (fragment): LacZα fragment of β-galactosidase; lacZ fragment
   1459..1887    +  rep_origin     f1 ori (sequence partly withheld): f1 bacteriophage origin of replication; arrow indicates direction of (+) strand synthesis
   1940..2044    +  promoter       AmpR promoter: bla
   2045..2905    +  CDS            AmpR: β-lactamase; bla; confers resistance to ampicillin, carbenicillin, and related antibiotics
   3076..3664    +  rep_origin     ori: high-copy-number ColE1/pMB1/pBR322/pUC origin of replication
   3847..3900    +  CDS            lacI (fragment): lac repressor; lacI; The lac repressor binds to the lac operator to inhibit transcription in E. coli. This inhibition can be relieved by adding lactose or isopropyl-β-D-thiogalactopyranoside (IPTG).
