[The description below was written by a language model from this plasmid's Addgene catalogue record and pLannotate feature annotations shown in this document.]
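Description:
pRSETB PKA RIalpha is a bacterial expression plasmid built on the Invitrogen pRSET B backbone and carrying the bovine (Bos taurus) type Iα regulatory subunit of cAMP-dependent protein kinase (PRKAR1A). The sequenced construct is about 3.9 kb. It replicates in E. coli from a high-copy ColE1/pUC-type origin and is selected with ampicillin through a β-lactamase gene driven by its own promoter. An f1 phage origin is also present, which in principle allows production of single-stranded DNA with helper phage.

The PRKAR1A coding sequence of roughly 1.1 kb was inserted between NdeI and HindIII sites, both of which were preserved. It sits directly downstream of a T7 promoter and the efficient ribosome binding site from phage T7 gene 10, and it is followed by a T7 terminator. In the feature table the coding sequence begins only a few bases after the ribosome binding site, and no His tag or epitope tag is annotated. This fits cloning at NdeI, which would be expected to bypass the N-terminal fusion leader usually associated with pRSET vectors, although the record does not explicitly say the protein is untagged. The short annotated fragments of a gene 10-derived solubility tag, lacZα and lacI lie outside the expression cassette's open reading frame and appear to be backbone remnants, not functional elements. No lac operator is annotated, so expression depends on supplying T7 RNA polymerase from the host strain.

The plasmid is suited to recombinant production of the RIα subunit in E. coli. The associated publication concerns the dynamics of PKA signalling, so such protein would likely support biochemical and structural work on cAMP binding and PKA regulation.
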