Addgene plasmid #14922: pRSETB PKA RIalpha
Depositing lab: Susan Taylor. Depositing organization: University of California, San Diego (UCSD). Publication: Dynamics of signaling by PKA. Taylor SS, Kim C, Vigil D, Haste NM, Yang J, Wu J, Anand GS. Biochim Biophys Acta. 2005 Dec 30. 1754(1-2):25-37. 10.1016/j.bbapap.2005.08.024 PubMed 16214430.
Backbone
  Vector backbone: pRSET B
  Backbone manufacturer: Invitrogen
  Backbone size w/o insert (bp): 2900
  Vector type: Bacterial Expression
Growth in bacteria
  Bacterial resistance: Ampicillin, 100 μg/mL
  Growth temperature: 37°C
  Growth strain: DH5alpha
  Copy number: High Copy
Gene/Insert
  Gene/Insert name: PKA R1alpha regulatory subunit (alt names: PKA; PRKAR1A)
  Species: B. taurus (bovine)
  Entrez Gene: PRKAR1A
  Cloning method: Restriction Enzyme; 5′ cloning site NdeI (not destroyed); 3′ cloning site HindIII (not destroyed)
  Sequencing primers: 5′ T7
Terms and licenses: Academic/Nonprofit Terms; Industry Terms: Not Available to Industry
How to cite: pRSETB PKA RIalpha was a gift from Susan Taylor (Addgene plasmid # 14922 ; http://n2t.net/addgene:14922 ; RRID:Addgene_14922)
