>Addgene plasmid #14922 | pRSETB PKA RIalpha | addgene partial sequence | sequence record 21465 | T7 5'-TAATACGACTCACTATAGGG-3'
GGCTTCCGGCACCACCGCCAGCGAGGAGGAGCGCAGCCTCCGGGAATGCGAGCTCTATGTCCAGAAGCAC
AACATCCAGGCGCTGCTCAAGGACTCCATCGTGCAGCTGTGCACCGCACGGCCCGAGAGGCCCATGGCCT
TCCTCAGGGAATACTTCGAGAAGCTGGAGAAGGAGGAGGCAAAGCAGATCCAGAACCTGCAGAAAGCAGG
CAGCCGTGCAGACTCTCGGGAGGATGAAATCTCCCCGCCGCCCCCTAACCCGGTGGTGAAGGGCCGGCGG
CGACGCGGGGCCATCAGCGCTGAGGTCTACACCGAGGAGGATGCCGCGTCCTAT
[241 nt withheld, positions 335-575]
